>Addgene plasmid #24126 | p6268 pDEST-59-His-Trx-HPV16E6 | addgene partial sequence | sequence record 29900 | 24126 with T7
GTNGAATTCCCTCTGAATATTTTGTTTACTTTAAGAAGGAGATATACCATGGGCAGCAGCCATCATCATC
ATCATCACAGCCATATGGCTAGCGATAAAATTATTCACCTGACTGACGACAGTTTTGACACGGATGTACT
CAAAGCGGACGGGGCGATCCTCGTCGATTTCTGGGCAGAGTGGTGCGGTCCGTGCAAAATGATCGCCCCG
ATTCTGGATGAAATCGCTGACGAATATCAGGGCAAACTGACCGTTGCAAAACTGAACATCGATCAAAACC
CTGGCACTGCGCCGAAATATGGCATCCGTGGTATCCCGACTCTGCTGCTGTTCAAAAACGGTGAAGTGGC
GGCAACCAAAGTGGGTGCACTGTCTAAAGGTCAGTTGAAAGAGTTCCTCGACGCTAACCTGGCCCGAGCT
CTTGTTCCACGTGGTTCTGTCACAAGTTTGTACAAAAAAGCAGGCTCCGCGGCCGCCCCCTTCACCATGC
ACCAAAAGAGAACTGCAATGTTTCAGGACCCACAGGAGCGACCCAGAAAGTTACCACAGTTATGCACAGA
GCTGCAAACAACTATACATGATATAATATTAGAATGTGTGTACTGCAAGCAACAGTTACTGCGACGTGAG
GTATATGACTTTGCTTTTCGGGATTTATGCATAGTATATAGAGATGGGAATCCATATGCTGTATGTGATA
AATGTTTAAAGTTTTATTCTAAAATTAGTGAGTATAGACNTATTGTTATAGTTTGTATGGACACNTAGAC
AGCATACACACCGTTTGGCNTT
