[The description below was written by a language model from this plasmid's Addgene catalogue record.]
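Description:
p6268 pDEST-59-His-Trx-HPV16E6 is an expression plasmid built on the commercial Gateway destination vector pDEST-59, a backbone recorded as 7198 bp without insert. The catalogue classifies it as both a mammalian and a bacterial expression vector. It is propagated in standard E. coli cloning strains under ampicillin selection; the copy number is recorded as unknown, and the origin of replication is not stated.

The record has no explicit insert field, so the payload has to be read from the plasmid name. This indicates the E6 gene of human papillomavirus type 16 fused to a polyhistidine tag and thioredoxin (Trx). His tags are generally used for metal-affinity purification, and thioredoxin is a common fusion partner for improving the solubility of recombinant proteins that are otherwise hard to produce. The insert was introduced by Gateway recombination at the attR1 and attR2 sites of the destination vector. An LR reaction normally converts these sites to attB sites flanking the transferred gene, but the record lists their fate as unknown.

The promoter driving expression is not stated. A T7 primer is listed for 5′ sequencing, which suggests a T7 promoter region upstream of the cassette, though this is an inference rather than a recorded feature. The insert size, the order of the tags relative to E6, any mutations and the intended application are also not given. The design is consistent with producing tagged, purifiable E6 protein for biochemical or interaction studies. No feature table was available to confirm these elements.
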