Addgene plasmid #24126: p6268 pDEST-59-His-Trx-HPV16E6
Depositing lab: Peter Howley. Depositing organization: Harvard Medical School.
Backbone
  Vector backbone: pDEST-59
  Backbone manufacturer: Invitrogen
  Backbone size w/o insert (bp): 7198
  Vector type: Mammalian Expression, Bacterial Expression
Growth in bacteria
  Bacterial resistance: Ampicillin, 100 μg/mL
  Growth temperature: 37°C
  Growth strain: DH5alpha
  Copy number: Unknown
Gene/Insert
  Cloning method: Gateway Cloning; 5′ cloning site attR1 (unknown if destroyed); 3′ cloning site attR2 (unknown if destroyed)
  Sequencing primers: 5′ T7
Terms and licenses: Academic/Nonprofit Terms; Industry Terms: Not Available to Industry
How to cite: p6268 pDEST-59-His-Trx-HPV16E6 was a gift from Peter Howley (Addgene plasmid # 24126 ; http://n2t.net/addgene:24126 ; RRID:Addgene_24126)
